>Addgene plasmid #84517 | pEF HA-TSAdwt | addgene partial sequence | sequence record 162930 | EF1a-F 5'-TCAAGCCTCAGACAGTGGTTC-3'
TGTCGTGAGGAATTATGTATCCTTACGACGTTCCAGACTATGCAGCTAGCGAATTCCCCCTGGCCCAGAT
ATGTCCCCAAGGGAGTCACGAAGCCCCCATCCCAACCTTCAGCACCTTCCAGATCACAGACATGACCCGC
AGGAGCTGCCAGAACCTGGGCTACACTGCGGCATCTCCCCAGGCCCCGGAGGCTGCCTCCAGCACAGGGA
ATGCTGAGAGGGCAGAGGAGGTGCCTGGAGAAGGAAGCCTGTTCCTGCAGGCTGAGACCCGGGCTTGGTT
CCAGAAGACCCAGGCCCACTGGCTCCTGCAGCACGGGGCAGCCCCTGCCTGGTTCCATGGCTTCATCACC
CGGAGGGAGGCAGAGAGGCTGCTGGAGCCCAAGCCTCAGGGGTGCTACTTGGTGCGGTTCAGCGAGAGCG
CGGTGACCTTCGTGCTGACTTACAGGAGCCGGACTTGCTGCCGCCACTTCCTGCTGGCCCAGCTCAGGGA
CGGGCGCCACGTGGTGCTGGGCGAGGACAGCGCCCACGCGCGGCTGCAGGACCTGCTGCTGCACTACACC
GCGCACCCGCTCAGCCCCTACGGGGAGACGCTCACCGAGCCCCTCGCCCGACAGACTCCTGAGCCTGCAG
GACTTTCCCTGAGGACCGAAGAATCAAACTTTGGAAGCAAAAGCCAGGACCCAAACCCCCAGTACAGCCC
AATCATCAAACAGGGGCAAGCCCCAGTCCCGATGCAGAAAGAGGGGGCCGGGGAGAAGGAGCCCTCCCAG
CTGCTCAGGCCCAAGCCTCCCATCCCCGCCAAACCTCAGCTGCCCCCAGAAGTCTACACAATCCCTGTTC
CACGACACCGCCCGGCCCCACGCCCCAAGCCCTCCAATCCTATCTACAATGAGCCTGATGAACCCATAGC
TTTCTATGCCATG
