>Addgene plasmid #84517 | pEF HA-TSAdwt | addgene partial sequence | sequence record 164097 | SH2D2A-F 5'-CCCAATCATCAAACAGGGGC-3'
GGGGCCGGGGAGAAGGAGCCCTCCCAGCTGCTCAGGCCCAAGCCTCCCATCCCCGCCAAACCTCAGCTGC
CCCCAGAAGTCTACACAATCCCTGTTCCACGACACCGCCCGGCCCCACGCCCCAAGCCCTCCAATCCTAT
CTACAATGAGCCTGATGAACCCATAGCTTTCTATGCCATGGGCCGGGGCAGCCCTGGGGAAGCCCCCAGC
AACATCTATGTGGAAGTGGAAGATGAGGGCCTACCCGCCACCCTTGGGCACCCTGTCCTACGGAAGAGCT
GGTCCAGGCCTGTCCCAGGAGGCCAGAATACAGGTGGCTCCCAGCTGCATTCTGAGAACTCTGTGATTGG
GCAAGGCCCTCCCCTGCCCCACCAGCCCCCACCCGCCTGGAGACACACCCTCCCCCACAATCTTTCTAGA
CAGGTGCTTCAGGACAGAGGACAGGCATGGCTTCCCCTTGGGCCTCCTCAGTAGGCGGTCTGGCCTGACC
CCCAACAAAGAAGCCTGGAGGTCAGAGAAGCAAATGCGGAGCCTGCTCCCTCCTAAGAAGATCCCAAGAA
TCCAATGGCTCAGTCCTTGGTGATTTAAGACAGCAAAGAAGCGTGCAAGGAGGGCCCTGTTAGCTCCCAC
TGTCCTGGTTTCTCCTCCCGGAATCGGATCCCCGGGTACCGAGCTCGAATTCATCGATCATATGTGAGCG
GCCGCTA
