>Addgene plasmid #84517 | pEF HA-TSAdwt | addgene partial sequence | sequence record 164099 | Insert sequence
TGTCGTGAGGAATTATGTATCCTTACGACGTTCCAGACTATGCAGCTAGCGAATTCCCCCTGGCCCAGAT
ATGTCCCCAAGGGAGTCACGAAGCCCCCATCCCAACCTTCAGCACCTTCCAGATCACAGACATGACCCGC
AGGAGCTGCCAGAACCTGGGCTACACTGCGGCATCTCCCCAGGCCCCGGAGGCTGCCTCCAGCACAGGGA
ATGCTGAGAGGGCAGAGGAGGTGCCTGGAGAAGGAAGCCTGTTCCTGCAGGCTGAGACCCGGGCTTGGTT
CCAGAAGACCCAGGCCCACTGGCTCCTGCAGCACGGGGCAGCCCCTGCCTGGTTCCATGGCTTCATCACC
CGGAGGGAGGCAGAGAGGCTGCTGGAGCCCAAGCCTCAGGGGTGCTACTTGGTGCGGTTCAGCGAGAGCG
CGGTGACCTTCGTGCTGACTTACAGGAGCCGGACTTGCTGCCGCCACTTCCTGCTGGCCCAGCTCAGGGA
CGGGCGCCACGTGGTGCTGGGCGAGGACAGCGCCCACGCGCGGCTGCAGGACCTGCTGCTGCACTACACC
GCGCACCCGCTCAGCCCCTACGGGGAGACGCTCACCGAGCCCCTCGCCCGACAGACTCCTGAGCCTGCAG
GACTTTCCCTGAGGACCGAAGAATCAAACTTTGGAAGCAAAAGCCAGGACCCAAACCCCCAGTACAGCCC
AATCATCAAACAGGGGCAAGCCCCAGTCCCGATGCAGAAAGAGGGGGCCGGGGAGAAGGAGCCCTCCCAG
CTGCTCAGGCCCAAGCCTCCCATCCCCGCCAAACCTCAGCTGCCCCCAGAAGTCTACACAATCCCTGTTC
CACGACACCGCCCGGCCCCACGCCCCAAGCCCTCCAATCCTATCTACAATGAGCCTGATGAACCCATAGC
TTTCTATGCCATGGGCCGGGGCAGCCCTGGGGAAGCCCCCAGCAACATCTATGTGGAAGTGGAAGATGAG
GGCCTACCCGCCACCCTTGGGCACCCTGTCCTACGGAAGAGCTGGTCCAGGCCTGTCCCAGGAGGCCAGA
ATACAGGTGGCTCCCAGCTGCATTCTGAGAACTCTGTGATTGGGCAAGGCCCTCCCCTGCCCCACCAGCC
CCCACCCGCCTGGAGACACACCCTCCCCCACAATCTTTCTAGACAGGTGCTTCAGGACAGAGGACAGGCA
TGGCTTCCCCTTGGGCCTCCTCAGTAG
