[The description below was written by a language model from this plasmid's Addgene catalogue record.]
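Description:
pEF HA-TSAdwt is a mammalian expression plasmid built on pEF HA, a derivative of the pEF-BOS vector family, and carries the wild-type human T cell-specific adapter protein TSAd, encoded by SH2D2A. The plasmid is propagated in E. coli under ampicillin selection. The record does not state its copy number or origin of replication, and no mammalian selection marker is listed. No feature table accompanies the catalogue entry, so details of the backbone beyond those named here, including the polyadenylation signal, are not documented.

The insert, recorded as about 1.1 kb, was placed into the backbone by restriction cloning using EcoRI at both the 5′ and 3′ junctions, and both sites remain intact. Because a single enzyme flanks the insert, the fragment can be excised with one digest, although this kind of cloning is not inherently directional. Transcription is driven by the EF1a promoter, a strong constitutive promoter from the human elongation factor 1 alpha gene that gives robust expression in many mammalian cell types. The backbone supplies an HA epitope tag that is fused to the N terminus of TSAd, allowing the expressed protein to be detected or immunoprecipitated with anti-HA antibodies and distinguished from endogenous TSAd.

The stated purpose is mammalian expression of TSAd. The "wt" designation and the associated work, a structure-function analysis of SH2D2A isoforms expressed in T cells, suggest that it serves as the wild-type reference alongside isoform or mutant versions of this SH2 domain-containing adapter.
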