Addgene plasmid #84517: pEF HA-TSAdwt
Purpose: Mammalian expression of TSAd
Depositing lab: Anne Spurkland. Depositing organization: University of Oslo. Publication: Structure function analysis of SH2D2A isoforms expressed in T cells reveals a crucial role for the proline rich region encoded by SH2D2A exon 7. Granum S, Sundvold-Gjerstad V, Dai KZ, Kolltveit KM, Hildebrand K, Huitfeldt HS, Lea T, Spurkland A. BMC Immunol. 2006 Jul 13;7:15. 10.1186/1471-2172-7-15 PubMed 16839418.
Backbone
  Vector backbone: pEF HA (pEF BOS derivative)
  Vector type: Mammalian Expression
Growth in bacteria
  Bacterial resistance: Ampicillin, 100 μg/mL
  Growth temperature: 37°C
  Growth strain: DH5alpha
  Copy number: Unknown
Gene/Insert
  Gene/Insert name: TSAd (alt names: SH2 domain containing 2A; SH2D2A)
  Species: H. sapiens (human)
  Insert size (bp): 1100
  Entrez Gene: SH2D2A (a.k.a. F2771, SCAP, TSAD, VRAP)
  Promoter: EF1a
  Tag / fusion protein: HA (N terminal on backbone)
  Cloning method: Restriction Enzyme; 5′ cloning site EcoRI (not destroyed); 3′ cloning site EcoRI (not destroyed)
  Sequencing primers: 5′ EF1a-F
Terms and licenses: Academic/Nonprofit Terms; Industry Terms: Not Available to Industry
How to cite: pEF HA-TSAdwt was a gift from Anne Spurkland (Addgene plasmid # 84517 ; http://n2t.net/addgene:84517 ; RRID:Addgene_84517)
